Addgene plasmid #148343: pAc5.1B-lambdaN-HA-DmMextli-L598D_AB
Purpose: Insect Expression of DmMextli-L598D
Depositing lab: Elisa Izaurralde. Depositing organization: Max Planck Institute for Developmental Biology. Publication: Mextli proteins use both canonical bipartite and novel tripartite binding modes to form eIF4E complexes that display differential sensitivity to 4E-BP regulation. Peter D, Weber R, Kone C, Chung MY, Ebertsch L, Truffault V, Weichenrieder O, Igreja C, Izaurralde E. Genes Dev. 2015 Sep 1;29(17):1835-49. doi: 10.1101/gad.269068.115. Epub 2015 Aug 20. PubMed 26294658.
Backbone
  Vector backbone: Unknown
  Vector type: Insect Expression
Growth in bacteria
  Bacterial resistance: Ampicillin, 100 μg/mL
  Growth temperature: 37°C
  Growth strain: DH5alpha
  Copy number: Low Copy
Gene/Insert
  Gene/Insert name: DmMextli-L598D
  Species: D. melanogaster (fly)
  Mutation: 4 silent mutations compared to the sequence given by NCBI:NM_164598.
  Entrez Gene: mxt (a.k.a. Dmel_CG2950, BcDNA:GH06479, CG2950, Dmel\CG2950, cg2950)
  Cloning method: Unknown
Terms and licenses: Academic/Nonprofit Terms; Industry Terms: Not Available to Industry
Depositor comments: Plasmids from this collection were made available to the research community and donated after the lab closed. Please note that the sequence provided by the depositing laboratory may be theoretical/predicted or based on Sanger sequencing results. There may be discrepancies between sequencing results obtained by Addgene and the depositor sequence. If an Addgene verified sequence is not available, please contact before placing your order to request that our lab fully sequence the plasmid.
How to cite: pAc5.1B-lambdaN-HA-DmMextli-L598D_AB was a gift from Elisa Izaurralde (Addgene plasmid # 148343 ; http://n2t.net/addgene:148343 ; RRID:Addgene_148343)
