[The description below was written by a language model from this plasmid's Addgene catalogue record and pLannotate feature annotations shown in this document.]
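Description:
pAc5.1B-lambdaN-HA-DmMextli-L598D_AB is a 7,416 nt insect-cell expression plasmid. The catalogue lists the backbone as unknown, although the name and annotated parts point to a pAc5.1-type vector. It is propagated in E. coli through a ColE1/pUC-family origin and selected with ampicillin via a β-lactamase gene under its own bla promoter. The record describes it as low copy, even though the origin is annotated as a high-copy type. Short fragments annotated as a tetracycline efflux gene and SV40 large T antigen sit between the expression cassette and the origin. They appear to be non-functional backbone remnants rather than working markers.

Expression is driven by the Drosophila actin 5C (Ac5) promoter, a strong constitutive promoter commonly used in cultured fly cells. The open reading frame starts with a short fragment of bacteriophage lambda N protein, followed by an HA epitope (annotated as a partial match to a 3xHA element) and then the Drosophila melanogaster mxt (Mextli) coding sequence. The insert carries the L598D substitution named in the construct, plus four silent changes relative to the reference transcript. A V5 tag sequence lies downstream of the insert, but the record does not say whether it is translated in frame. An SV40 polyadenylation signal follows the cassette.

The lambdaN peptide binds BoxB RNA hairpins, so fusions of this kind are typically used to tether a protein to a BoxB-containing reporter mRNA, while the HA tag allows detection or immunoprecipitation. The stated purpose is simply insect expression of DmMextli-L598D. The associated work concerns how Mextli proteins bind eIF4E, but the record does not state the specific effect of the mutation.
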