Features (pLannotate 1.2.2; 11 found; start..end, strand, type, name):
     56..2568    +  promoter       Ac5 promoter: Drosophila melanogaster actin 5C promoter
   2588..2653    +  CDS            N (fragment): REGN_LAMBD - Experimental evidence at protein level: Swiss-Prot protein existence level 1. Plays a role as a transcriptional antitermination factor that allows the virus to initiate its lytic phase. Activates expression of the delayed viral early genes by modifying host RNA polymerase (RNAP) into a form that is resistant to termination signals. This antitermination function requires the host NusA protein which serves to stabilize the interaction between antitermination protein N and host RNA polymerase. From Escherichia phage lambda (Bacteriophage lambda).
   2678..2704    +  CDS            3xHA (fragment): three tandem HA epitope tags
   2723..4681    +  CDS            mxt: MXT_DROME - Experimental evidence at protein level: Swiss-Prot protein existence level 1. Plays a role in promoting translation. From Drosophila melanogaster (Fruit fly).
   4701..4742    +  CDS            V5 tag: epitope tag from simian virus 5
   4842..4976    -  polyA_signal   SV40 poly(A) signal: SV40 polyadenylation signal
   4999..5083    -  CDS            large T antigen (fragment): large T antigen from SV40 (simian virus 40)
   5084..5554    +  CDS            TcR (fragment): tetracycline efflux protein; tet; confers resistance to tetracycline
   5598..6186    -  rep_origin     ori: high-copy-number ColE1/pMB1/pBR322/pUC origin of replication
   6357..7217    -  CDS            AmpR: β-lactamase; bla; confers resistance to ampicillin, carbenicillin, and related antibiotics
   7218..7322    -  promoter       AmpR promoter: bla
>Addgene plasmid #148343 | pAc5.1B-lambdaN-HA-DmMextli-L598D_AB | depositor full sequence | sequence record 290791 | Full Sequence
CTTCAAGGAATTAATTCTATATTCTAAAAACACAAATGATACTTCTAAAAAAAATCATGAATGGCATCAA
CTCTGAATCAAATCTTTGCAGATGCACCTACTTCTCATTTCCACTGTCACATCATTTTTCCAGATCTCGC
TGCCTGTTATGTGGCCCACAAACCAAGACACGTTTTATGGCCATTAAAGCTGGCTGATCGTCGCCAAACA
CCAAATACATATCAATATGTACATTCGAGAAAGAAGCGATCAAAGAAGCGTCTTCGGGCGAGTAGGAGAA
TGCGGAGGAGAAGGAGAACGAGCTGATCTAGTATCTCTCCACAATCCAATGCCAACTGACCAACTGGCCA
TATTCGGAGCAATTTGAAGCCAATTTCCATCGCCTGGCGATCGCTCCATTCTTGGCTATATGTTTTTCAC
CGTTCCCGGGGCCATTTTCAAAGACTCGTCGGTAAGATAAGATTGTGTCACTCGCTGTCTCTCTTCATTT
GTCGAAGAATGCTGAGGAATTTCGCGATGACGTCGGCGAGTATTTTGAAGAATGAGAATAATTTGTATTT
ATACGAAAATCAGTTAGTGGAATTTTCTACAAAAACATGTTATCTATAGATAATTTTGTTGCAAAATATG
TTGACTATGACAAAGATTGTATGTATATACCTTTAATGTATTCTCATTTTCTTATGTATTTATAATGGCA
ATGATGATACTGATGATATTTTAAGATGATGCCAGACCACAGGCTGATTTCTGCGTCTTTTGCCGAACGC
AGTGCATGTGCGGTTGTTGTTTTTTGGAATAGTTTCAATTTTCGGACTGTCCGCTTTGATTTCAGTTTCT
TGGCTTATTCAAAAAGCAAAGTAAAGCCAAAAAAGCGAGATGGCAATACCAAATGCGGCAAAACGGTAGT
GGAAGGAAAGGGGTGCGGGGCAGCGGAAGGAAGGGTGGGGCGGGGCGTGGCGGGGTCTGTGGCTGGGCGC
GACGTCACCGACGTTGGAGCCACTCCTTTGACCATGTGTGCGTGTGTGTATTATTCGTGTCTCGCCACTC
GCCGGTTGTTTTTTTCTTTTTATCTCGCTCTCTCTAGCGCCATCTCGTACGCATGCTCAACGCACCGCAT
GTTGCCGTGTCCTTTATGCGTCATTTTGGCTCGAAATAGGCAATTATTTAAACAAAGATTAGTCAACGAA
AACGCTAAAATAAATAAGTCTACAATATGGTTACTTATTGCCATGTGTGTGCAGCCAACGATAGCAACAA
AAGCAACAACACAGTGGCTTTCCCTCTTTCACTTTTTGTTTGCAAGCGCGTGCGAGCAAGACGGCACGAC
CGGCAAACGCAATTACGCTGACAAAGAGCAGACGAAGTTTTGGCCGAAAAACATCAAGGCGCCTGATACG
AATGCATTTGCAATAACAATTGCGATATTTAATATTGTTTATGAAGCTGTTTGACTTCAAAACACACAAA
AAAAAAAATAAAACAAATTATTTGAAAGAGAATTAGGAATCGGACAGCTTATCGTTACGGGCTAACAGCA
CACCGAGACGAAATAGCTTACCTGACGTCACAGCCTCTGGAAGAACTGCCGCCAAGCAGAGAGAGAGAGA
AAAAGAGGGAGAGCAGCTTAGACCGCATGTGCTTGTGTGTGAGGCGTCTCTCTCTTCGTCTCCTGTTTGC
GCAAACGCATAGACTGCACTGAGAAAATCGATTACCTATTTTTTATGAATGAATATTTGCACTATTACTA
TTCAAAACTATTAAGATAGCAATCACATTCAATAGCCAAATACTATACCACCTGAGCGATGCAACGAAAT
GATCAATTTGAGCAAAAATGCTGCATATTTAGGACGGCATCATTATAGAAATGCTTCTTGCTGTGTACTT
TTCTCTCGTCTGGCAGCTGTTTCGCCGTTATTGTTAAAACCGGCTTAAGTTAGGTGTGTTTTCTACGACT
AGTGATGCCCCTACTAGAAGATGTGTGTTGCACAAATGTCCCTGAATAACCAATTTGAAGTGCAGATAGC
AGTAAACGTAAGCTAATATGAATATTATTTAACTGTAATGTTTTAATATCGCTGGACATTACTAATAAAC
CCACTATAAACACATGTACATATGTATGTTTTGGCATACAATGAGTAGTTGGGGAAAAAATGTGTAAAAG
CACCGTGACCATCACAGCATAAAGATAACCAGCTGAAGTATCGAATATGAGTAACCCCCAAATTGAATCA
CATGCCGCAACTGATAGGACCCATGGAAGTACACTCTTCATGGCGATATACAAGACACACACAAGCACGA
ACACCCAGTTGCGGAGGAAATTCTCCGTAAATGAAAACCCAATCGGCGAACAATTCATACCCATATATGG
TAAAAGTTTTGAACGCGACTTGAGAGCGGAGAGCATTGCGGCTGATAAGGTTTTAGCGCTAAGCGGGCTT
TATAAAACGGGCTGCGGGACCAGTTTTCATATCACTACCGTTTGAGTTCTTGTGCTGTGTGGATACTCCT
CCCGACACAAAGCCGCTCCATCAGCCAGCAGTCGTCTAATCCAGAGACCCCGGATCGGGGTACCAACATG
GACGCACAAACACGACGACGTGAGCGTCGCGCTGAGAAACAAGCTCAATGGAAAGCTGCAAACGGTGGAT
CTCCTCCACATATGGCTTACCCATACGATGTTCCAGATTACGCTCCTCCAAGCTTGAATTCTATGGCTCA
CACACACCTGGGACGCGCCGTGAAAAACATTGAGGCGCCACGCCCGTTGAAGACACAATCGCGATCGTCG
TTGAAGAACAGCTACCTGGTGATCGAGGAGCTAATCCAGTTGATAGACAACGTGACCGTCGGTCTTCAGT
CGTGCAACACCACGCCGGAATCGATCACGCTGCTCCTGCACAACCTCCGGGTGCATGGACCGCAACTGGA
GGCGGTGTCCAAGGATACACTGGACCGGGCCTTCGTCGTTTTCCGCAACGCTTCGCAGGACGAACGGCTG
AATATAACGACGCGCCTCAAGCTGCTCGAACTCATCGAGCTGCGCGCCAAGAGCTGGGACAATGACGACA
CAATCGCGTACTACAAGTCCAAGCAGCAGATCTCCAACGTGGAGCTGCCTTCGGAATACCAGTACGATGC
CGGCGTGCAGCCTGGCGCCTTCAGCACCTCCCCCACATTCGGCGTCAGCGGCGGTGTTGGTGGCGTTAAC
GATGGAGCCGCAGCCGCCGCTGCCGCCGTCTTCAATGCAGCATCTGCAGCTGCAGCCGCCCAAGCTGCGG
CCATTGCGGCCGTGGGCACATCCAACCAGCAGCACATGCTGCTGCCGCCCGGTGAGGTCATTCGTAATTC
GGGCAAGTTCCCCAAACCGACCAAGATTCCTGGCAAGACGTACTGCAAGGACGAGGTCGTGATTCGCAAT
GCTGACTCCGGCAAAGTAATGGGCATCAAGGGGCGTCGCGTGCACATGATCGAGGAGCTAAGCGAAACCA
TTATATCGTTTCAAAGAGTCAACCCGGGTGCCAAGGAGCGTTTGGTGCAGATTACTGGTCCAGCTGAGGA
TAAAATTAACTATGCCAAACAACTGATGGAGGACACCATTCGTCGGAACGCCTCGCCGGTGCGCCTGGAA
CCCGCTCCTGCCGTTGGAGGATCCTGCTCCTCGCTTAACTCGTCCAACTCGGACGACGCCATTGTGCAAC
CAAGAACGCCAACCGGAAGCAGTTTGGCCAACCGGCTAAGCTTCAACTCGGCCCAAAACTTCATGACCGC
CACCGCTGCTGCACAGCAGATCTCGCAGCAGATGCACCACCAAACGCATCACCTGCAGCACCAACAGCAG
CAGCAGGTCGCCGCAGTAGCCGCCGCAGCAGCAGCGGCGGCACATGCTCAGGCGACAGCCGCTGCCGGTA
AAGTCTTGCGCCCCAATCAACAGCTGCTAATGCACTCATATTCCACAAACGATGCTTCCGTAGGTGAATA
CAAGTTCACGGTCAACGTGGGCCAGCACCTGATCAAGATCACCGGCGACTGCTGCGAACTAGTGCGCGTG
GCCAAACTCGTGCTCGATGACTATTTTAGCAGCTCGGAGTTTCTGGCATCCATTGAGGCTGGCGCCGCCT
TCGACGGCACTTCGCTGGTGACCACGCCATCGACTCCGCTTCCCGGAGCCGGGCCGCCGCAATTTTGGCT
GCCCGGCACGGACAGTGGCATTGGACTGAATTGCGTTGTTTCCTCGTCAGCGAACAACAATGGTGAAGGC
GACGACGAGGTGTTCGCTGAGCCCAGCAATGGAGGATCATCGACTAGCAATCAGAATGGACTGGCCAGAT
CGCGTCGCAGCCACTTTTCGCGCAAGGAGTCCACGCCGGAGACCAAGGGCGCTCGGGAAAAGGGTGACTT
GGACGATTTGGCAGGCACCAATTCCTTGAAAAGCAATGCATCTCGCGTTTCTTACGATATTGAACACTTG
CTCTACTACTCCATGAGTCCGCACTCGTGGACCGACCCCACCGACTGGCAAAAGATGCAGGAGACAGCGC
CCTCGATTCTGCGCAACAAGGATCTGCAGGATGAGAGCCAGCGCTTCGATGGTGATAAGTATCTGGCCAG
CATTAAGACGGCCGCCAAGCGAGACATTGTGGCTGCCGATGAGGTCGAGACTCTGGACGAATAAGGGCCC
GCGGTTCGAAGGTAAGCCTATCCCTAACCCTCTCCTCGGTCTCGATTCTACGCGTACCGGTCATCATCAC
CATCACCATTGAGTTTAAACCCGCTGATCAGCCTCGACTGTGCCTTCTAAGGCCTGAGCTCGCTGATCAG
CCTCGATCGAGGATCCAGACATGATAAGATACATTGATGAGTTTGGACAAACCACAACTAGAATGCAGTG
AAAAAAATGCTTTATTTGTGAAATTTGTGATGCTATTGCTTTATTTGTAACCATTATAAGCTGCAATAAA
CAAGTTAACAACAACAATTGCATTCATTTTATGTTTCAGGTTCAGGGGGAGGTGTGGGAGGTTTTTTAAA
GCAAGTAAAACCTCTACAAATGTGGTATGGCTGATTATGATCAGTCGACCGATGCCCTTGAGAGCCTTCA
ACCCAGTCAGCTCCTTCCGGTGGGCGCGGGGCATGACTATCGTCGCCGCACTTATGACTGTCTTCTTTAT
CATGCAACTCGTAGGACAGGTGCCGGCAGCGCTCTGGGTCATTTTCGGCGAGGACCGCTTTCGCTGGAGC
GCGACGATGATCGGCCTGTCGCTTGCGGTATTCGGAATCTTGCACGCCCTCGCTCAAGCCTTCGTCACTG
GTCCCGCCACCAAACGTTTCGGCGAGAAGCAGGCCATTATCGCCGGCATGGCGGCCGACGCGCTGGGCTA
CGTCTTGCTGGCGTTCGCGACGCGAGGCTGGATGGCCTTCCCCATTATGATTCTTCTCGCTTCCGGCGGC
ATCGGGATGCCCGCGTTGCAGGCCATGCTGTCCAGGCAGGTAGATGACGACCATCAGGGACAGCTTCAAG
GATCGCTCGCGGCTCTTACCAGCCAGCAAAAGGCCAGGAACCGTAAAAAGGCCGCGTTGCTGGCGTTTTT
CCATAGGCTCCGCCCCCCTGACGAGCATCACAAAAATCGACGCTCAAGTCAGAGGTGGCGAAACCCGACA
GGACTATAAAGATACCAGGCGTTTCCCCCTGGAAGCTCCCTCGTGCGCTCTCCTGTTCCGACCCTGCCGC
TTACCGGATACCTGTCCGCCTTTCTCCCTTCGGGAAGCGTGGCGCTTTCTCAATGCTCACGCTGTAGGTA
TCTCAGTTCGGTGTAGGTCGTTCGCTCCAAGCTGGGCTGTGTGCACGAACCCCCCGTTCAGCCCGACCGC
TGCGCCTTATCCGGTAACTATCGTCTTGAGTCCAACCCGGTAAGACACGACTTATCGCCACTGGCAGCAG
CCACTGGTAACAGGATTAGCAGAGCGAGGTATGTAGGCGGTGCTACAGAGTTCTTGAAGTGGTGGCCTAA
CTACGGCTACACTAGAAGGACAGTATTTGGTATCTGCGCTCTGCTGAAGCCAGTTACCTTCGGAAAAAGA
GTTGGTAGCTCTTGATCCGGCAAACAAACCACCGCTGGTAGCGGTGGTTTTTTTGTTTGCAAGCAGCAGA
TTACGCGCAGAAAAAAAGGATCTCAAGAAGATCCTTTGATCTTTTCTACGGGGTCTGACGCTCAGTGGAA
CGAAAACTCACGTTAAGGGATTTTGGTCATGAGATTATCAAAAAGGATCTTCACCTAGATCCTTTTAAAT
TAAAAATGAAGTTTTAAATCAATCTAAAGTATATATGAGTAAACTTGGTCTGACAGTTACCAATGCTTAA
TCAGTGAGGCACCTATCTCAGCGATCTGTCTATTTCGTTCATCCATAGTTGCCTGACTCCCCGTCGTGTA
GATAACTACGATACGGGAGGGCTTACCATCTGGCCCCAGTGCTGCAATGATACCGCGAGACCCACGCTCA
CCGGCTCCAGATTTATCAGCAATAAACCAGCCAGCCGGAAGGGCCGAGCGCAGAAGTGGTCCTGCAACTT
TATCCGCCTCCATCCAGTCTATTAATTGTTGCCGGGAAGCTAGAGTAAGTAGTTCGCCAGTTAATAGTTT
GCGCAACGTTGTTGCCATTGCTGCAGGCATCGTGGTGTCACGCTCGTCGTTTGGTATGGCTTCATTCAGC
TCCGGTTCCCAACGATCAAGGCGAGTTACATGATCCCCCATGTTGTGCAAAAAAGCGGTTAGCTCCTTCG
GTCCTCCGATCGTTGTCAGAAGTAAGTTGGCCGCAGTGTTATCACTCATGGTTATGGCAGCACTGCATAA
TTCTCTTACTGTCATGCCATCCGTAAGATGCTTTTCTGTGACTGGTGAGTACTCAACCAAGTCATTCTGA
GAATAGTGTATGCGGCGACCGAGTTGCTCTTGCCCGGCGTCAACACGGGATAATACCGCGCCACATAGCA
GAACTTTAAAAGTGCTCATCATTGGAAAACGTTCTTCGGGGCGAAAACTCTCAAGGATCTTACCGCTGTT
GAGATCCAGTTCGATGTAACCCACTCGTGCACCCAACTGATCTTCAGCATCTTTTACTTTCACCAGCGTT
TCTGGGTGAGCAAAAACAGGAAGGCAAAATGCCGCAAAAAAGGGAATAAGGGCGACACGGAAATGTTGAA
TACTCATACTCTTCCTTTTTCAATATTATTGAAGCATTTATCAGGGTTATTGTCTCATGAGCGGATACAT
ATTTGAATGTATTTAGAAAAATAAACAAATAGGGGTTCCGCGCACATTTCCCCGAAAAGTGCCACCTGAC
GTCTAAGAAACCATTATTATCATGACATTAACCTATAAAAATAGGCGTATCACGAGGCCCTTTCGT
